>Addgene plasmid #221482 | pLX-EF1a_mCherry | addgene full sequence | sequence record 437836 | Addgene NGS Result
TGTAGTCTTATGCAATACTCTTGTAGTCTTGCAACATGGTAACGATGAGTTAGCAACATGCCTTACAAGG
AGAGAAAAAGCACCGTGCATGCCGATTGGTGGAAGTAAGGTGGTACGATCGTGCCTTATTAGGAAGGCAA
CAGACGGGTCTGACATGGATTGGACGAACCACTGAATTGCCGCATTGCAGAGATATTGTATTTAAGTGCC
TAGCTCGATACATAAACGGGTCTCTCTGGTTAGACCAGATCTGAGCCTGGGAGCTCTCTGGCTAACTAGG
GAACCCACTGCTTAAGCCTCAATAAAGCTTGCCTTGAGTGCTTCAAGTAGTGTGTGCCCGTCTGTTGTGT
GACTCTGGTAACTAGAGATCCCTCAGACCCTTTTAGTCAGTGTGGAAAATCTCTAGCAGTGGCGCCCGAA
CAGGGACTTGAAAGCGAAAGGGAAACCAGAGGAGCTCTCTCGACGCAGGACTCGGCTTGCTGAAGCGCGC
ACGGCAAGAGGCGAGGGGCGGCGACTGGTGAGTACGCCAAAAATTTTGACTAGCGGAGGCTAGAAGGAGA
GAGATGGGTGCGAGAGCGTCAGTATTAAGCGGGGGAGAATTAGATCGCGATGGGAAAAAATTCGGTTAAG
GCCAGGGGGAAAGAAAAAATATAAATTAAAACATATAGTATGGGCAAGCAGGGAGCTAGAACGATTCGCA
GTTAATCCTGGCCTGTTAGAAACATCAGAAGGCTGTAGACAAATACTGGGACAGCTACAACCATCCCTTC
AGACAGGATCAGAAGAACTTAGATCATTATATAATACAGTAGCAACCCTCTATTGTGTGCATCAAAGGAT
AGAGATAAAAGACACCAAGGAAGCTTTAGACAAGATAGAGGAAGAGCAAAACAAAAGTAAGACCACCGCA
CAGCAAGCGGCCGCTGATCTTCAGACCTGGAGGAGGAGATATGAGGGACAATTGGAGAAGTGAATTATAT
AAATATAAAGTAGTAAAAATTGAACCATTAGGAGTAGCACCCACCAAGGCAAAGAGAAGAGTGGTGCAGA
GAGAAAAAAGAGCAGTGGGAATAGGAGCTTTGTTCCTTGGGTTCTTGGGAGCAGCAGGAAGCACTATGGG
CGCAGCGTCAATGACGCTGACGGTACAGGCCAGACAATTATTGTCTGGTATAGTGCAGCAGCAGAACAAT
TTGCTGAGGGCTATTGAGGCGCAACAGCATCTGTTGCAACTCACAGTCTGGGGCATCAAGCAGCTCCAGG
CAAGAATCCTGGCTGTGGAAAGATACCTAAAGGATCAACAGCTCCTGGGGATTTGGGGTTGCTCTGGAAA
ACTCATTTGCACCACTGCTGTGCCTTGGAATGCTAGTTGGAGTAATAAATCTCTGGAACAGATTTGGAAT
CACACGACCTGGATGGAGTGGGACAGAGAAATTAACAATTACACAAGCTTAATACACTCCTTAATTGAAG
AATCGCAAAACCAGCAAGAAAAGAATGAACAAGAATTATTGGAATTAGATAAATGGGCAAGTTTGTGGAA
TTGGTTTAACATAACAAATTGGCTGTGGTATATAAAATTATTCATAATGATAGTAGGAGGCTTGGTAGGT
TTAAGAATAGTTTTTGCTGTACTTTCTATAGTGAATAGAGTTAGGCAGGGATATTCACCATTATCGTTTC
AGACCCACCTCCCAACCCCGAGGGGACCCATGCATTGCATCTCAATTAGTCAGCAACCAGGTGTGGAAAG
TCCCCAGGCTCCCCAGCAGGCAGAAGTATGCAAAGCATGCGTCTCAATTAGTCAGCAACCATAGTCCCGC
CCCTAACTCCGCCCATCCCGCCCCTAACTCCGCCCAGTTCCGCCCATTCTCCGCCCCATGGCTGACTAAT
TTTTTTTATTTATGCAGAGGCCGAGGCCGCCTCGGCCTCTGAGCTATTCCAGAAGTAGTGAGGAGGCTTT
TTTGGAGGCCTAGGCTTTTGCAAAAAGCTTTCTAGAGGTACCACCGGAGCTTACCATGACCGAGTACAAG
CCCACGGTGCGCCTCGCCACCCGCGACGACGTCCCCAGGGCCGTACGCACCCTCGCCGCCGCGTTCGCCG
ACTACCCCGCCACGCGCCACACCGTCGATCCGGACCGCCACATCGAGCGGGTCACCGAGCTGCAAGAACT
CTTCCTCACGCGCGTCGGGCTCGACATCGGCAAGGTGTGGGTCGCGGACGACGGCGCCGCCGTGGCGGTC
TGGACCACGCCGGAGAGCGTCGAAGCGGGGGCGGTGTTCGCCGAGATCGGCCCGCGCATGGCCGAGTTGA
GCGGTTCCCGGCTGGCCGCGCAGCAACAGATGGAAGGCCTCCTGGCGCCGCACCGGCCCAAGGAGCCCGC
GTGGTTCCTGGCCACCGTCGGCGTCTCGCCCGACCACCAGGGCAAGGGTCTGGGCAGCGCCGTCGTGCTC
CCCGGAGTGGAGGCGGCCGAGCGCGCCGGGGTGCCCGCCTTCCTGGAGACCTCCGCGCCCCGCAACCTCC
CCTTCTACGAGCGGCTCGGCTTCACCGTCACCGCCGACGTCGAGGTGCCCGAAGGACCGCGCACCTGGTG
CATGACCCGCAAGCCCGGTGCCAGTTAACGAATTCTAGATCTTGAGACAAATGGCAGTATTCATCCACAA
TTTTAAAAGAAAAGGGGGGATTGGGGGGTACAGTGCAGGGGAAAGAATAGTAGACATAATAGCAACAGAC
ATACAAACTAAAGAATTACAAAAACAAATTACAAAAATTCAAAATTTTCGGGTTTATTACAGGGACAGCA
GAGATCCACTTTGGCGCCGGCTCGAGGCCTGCAGGTGCAAAGATGGATAAAGTTTTAAACAGAGAGGAAT
CTTTGCAGCTAATGGACCTTCTAGGTCTTGAAAGGAGTGGGAATTGGCTCCGGTGCCCGTCAGTGGGCAG
AGCGCACATCGCCCACAGTCCCCGAGAAGTTGGGGGGAGGGGTCGGCAATTGAACCGGTGCCTAGAGAAG
GTGGCGCGGGGTAAACTGGGAAAGTGATGTCGTGTACTGGCTCCGCCTTTTTCCCGAGGGTGGGGGAGAA
CCGTATATAAGTGCAGTAGTCGCCGTGAACGTTCTTTTTCGCAACGGGTTTGCCGCCAGAACACAGGTAA
GTGCCGTGTGTGGTTCCCGCGGGCCTGGCCTCTTTACGGGTTATGGCCCTTGCGTGCCTTGAATTACTTC
CACCTGGCTGCAGTACGTGATTCTTGATCCCGAGCTTCGGGTTGGAAGTGGGTGGGAGAGTTCGAGGCCT
TGCGCTTAAGGAGCCCCTTCGCCTCGTGCTTGAGTTGAGGCCTGGCCTGGGCGCTGGGGCCGCCGCGTGC
GAATCTGGTGGCACCTTCGCGCCTGTCTCGCTGCTTTCGATAAGTCTCTAGCCATTTAAAATTTTTGATG
ACCTGCTGCGACGCTTTTTTTCTGGCAAGATAGTCTTGTAAATGCGGGCCAAGATCTGCACACTGGTATT
TCGGTTTTTGGGGCCGCGGGCGGCGACGGGGCCCGTGCGTCCCAGCGCACATGTTCGGCGAGGCGGGGCC
TGCGAGCGCGGCCACCGAGAATCGGACGGGGGTAGTCTCAAGCTGGCCGGCCTGCTCTGGTGCCTGGCCT
CGCGCCGCCGTGTATCGCCCCGCCCTGGGCGGCAAGGCTGGCCCGGTCGGCACCAGTTGCGTGAGCGGAA
AGATGGCCGCTTCCCGGCCCTGCTGCAGGGAGCTCAAAATGGAGGACGCGGCGCTCGGGAGAGCGGGCGG
GTGAGTCACCCACACAAAGGAAAAGGGCCTTTCCGTCCTCAGCCGTCGCTTCATGTGACTCCACGGAGTA
CCGGGCGCCGTCCAGGCACCTCGATTAGTTCTCGAGCTTTTGGAGTACGTCGTCTTTAGGTTGGGGGGAG
GGGTTTTATGCGATGGAGTTTCCCCACACTGAGTGGGTGGAGACTGAAGTTAGGCCAGCTTGGCACTTGA
TGTAATTCTCCTTGGAATTTGCCCTTTTTGAGTTTGGATCTTGGTTCATTCTCAAGCCTCAGACAGTGGT
TCAAAGTTTTTTTCTTCCATTTCAGGTGTCGTGAGGCTAGCATCGATTGATCAACAAGTTTGTACAAAAA
AGTTGGCACCATGGTGAGCAAGGGCGAGGAGGATAACATGGCCATCATCAAGGAGTTCATGCGCTTCAAG
GTGCACATGGAGGGCTCCGTGAACGGCCACGAGTTCGAGATCGAGGGCGAGGGCGAGGGCCGCCCCTACG
AGGGCACCCAGACCGCCAAGCTGAAGGTGACCAAGGGTGGCCCCCTGCCCTTCGCCTGGGACATCCTGTC
CCCTCAGTTCATGTACGGCTCCAAGGCCTACGTGAAGCACCCCGCCGACATCCCCGACTACTTGAAGCTG
TCCTTCCCCGAGGGCTTCAAGTGGGAGCGCGTGATGAACTTCGAGGACGGCGGCGTGGTGACCGTGACCC
AGGACTCCTCCCTGCAGGACGGCGAGTTCATCTACAAGGTGAAGCTGCGCGGCACCAACTTCCCCTCCGA
CGGCCCCGTAATGCAGAAGAAGACCATGGGCTGGGAGGCCTCCTCCGAGCGGATGTACCCCGAGGACGGC
GCCCTGAAGGGCGAGATCAAGCAGAGGCTGAAGCTGAAGGACGGCGGCCACTACGACGCTGAGGTCAAGA
CCACCTACAAGGCCAAGAAGCCCGTGCAGCTGCCCGGCGCCTACAACGTCAACATCAAGTTGGACATCAC
CTCCCACAACGAGGACTACACCATCGTGGAACAGTACGAACGCGCCGAGGGCCGCCACTCCACCGGCGGC
ATGGACGAGCTGTACAAGTTGCCAACTTTCTTGTACAAAGTGGTTGATATCGGTAAGCCTATCCCTAACC
CTCTCCTCGGTCTCGATTCTACGTAGTAATGAACTAGTACCGGTTAAGTCGACAATCAACGCGTTAAGTC
GACAATCAACCTCTGGATTACAAAATTTGTGAAAGATTGACTGGTATTCTTAACTATGTTGCTCCTTTTA
CGCTATGTGGATACGCTGCTTTAATGCCTTTGTATCATGCTATTGCTTCCCGTATGGCTTTCATTTTCTC
CTCCTTGTATAAATCCTGGTTGCTGTCTCTTTATGAGGAGTTGTGGCCCGTTGTCAGGCAACGTGGCGTG
GTGTGCACTGTGTTTGCTGACGCAACCCCCACTGGTTGGGGCATTGCCACCACCTGTCAGCTCCTTTCCG
GGACTTTCGCTTTCCCCCTCCCTATTGCCACGGCGGAACTCATCGCCGCCTGCCTTGCCCGCTGCTGGAC
AGGGGCTCGGCTGTTGGGCACTGACAATTCCGTGGTGTTGTCGGGGAAATCATCGTCCTTTCCTTGGCTG
CTCGCCTGTGTTGCCACCTGGATTCTGCGCGGGACGTCCTTCTGCTACGTCCCTTCGGCCCTCAATCCAG
CGGACCTTCCTTCCCGCGGCCTGCTGCCGGCTCTGCGGCCTCTTCCGCGTCTTCGCCTTCGCCCTCAGAC
GAGTCGGATCTCCCTTTGGGCCGCCTCCCCGCGTCGACTTTAAGACCAATGACTTACAAGGCAGCTGTAG
ATCTTAGCCACTTTTTAAAAGAAAAGGGGGGACTGGAAGGGCTAATTCACTCCCAACGAAGACAAGATCT
GCTTTTTGCTTGTACTGGGTCTCTCTGGTTAGACCAGATCTGAGCCTGGGAGCTCTCTGGCTAACTAGGG
AACCCACTGCTTAAGCCTCAATAAAGCTTGCCTTGAGTGCTTCAAGTAGTGTGTGCCCGTCTGTTGTGTG
ACTCTGGTAACTAGAGATCCCTCAGACCCTTTTAGTCAGTGTGGAAAATCTCTAGCAGTACGTATAGTAG
TTCATGTCATCTTATTATTCAGTATTTATAACTTGCAAAGAAATGAATATCAGAGAGTGAGAGGAACTTG
TTTATTGCAGCTTATAATGGTTACAAATAAAGCAATAGCATCACAAATTTCACAAATAAAGCATTTTTTT
CACTGCATTCTAGTTGTGGTTTGTCCAAACTCATCAATGTATCTTATCATGTCTGGCTCTAGCTATCCCG
CCCCTAACTCCGCCCATCCCGCCCCTAACTCCGCCCAGTTCCGCCCATTCTCCGCCCCATGGCTGACTAA
TTTTTTTTATTTATGCAGAGGCCGAGGCCGCCTCGGCCTCTGAGCTATTCCAGAAGTAGTGAGGAGGCTT
TTTTGGAGGCCTAGGGACGTACCCAATTCGCCCTATAGTGAGTCGTATTACGCGCGCTCACTGGCCGTCG
TTTTACAACGTCGTGACTGGGAAAACCCTGGCGTTACCCAACTTAATCGCCTTGCAGCACATCCCCCTTT
CGCCAGCTGGCGTAATAGCGAAGAGGCCCGCACCGATCGCCCTTCCCAACAGTTGCGCAGCCTGAATGGC
GAATGGG
[124 nt withheld, positions 6448-6571]
C
[91 nt withheld, positions 6573-6663]
A
[49 nt withheld, positions 6665-6713]
CCTTTGACGTTGGAGTCCACGTTCTTT
[37 nt withheld, positions 6741-6777]
ACCCTATCTCGGTCTATTCTTTTGATTTATAAGGGATTTTGCCGATTTCGGCCTATTGGTTAAAAAATGA
GCTGATTTAACAAAAATTTAACGCGAATTTTAACAAAATATTAACGCTTACAATTTAGGTGGCACTTTTC
GGGGAAATGTGCGCGGAACCCCTATTTGTTTATTTTTCTAAATACATTCAAATATGTATCCGCTCATGAG
ACAATAACCCTGATAAATGCTTCAATAATATTGAAAAAGGAAGAGTATGAGTATTCAACATTTCCGTGTC
GCCCTTATTCCCTTTTTTGCGGCATTTTGCCTTCCTGTTTTTGCTCACCCAGAAACGCTGGTGAAAGTAA
AAGATGCTGAAGATCAGTTGGGTGCACGAGTGGGTTACATCGAACTGGATCTCAACAGCGGTAAGATCCT
TGAGAGTTTTCGCCCCGAAGAACGTTTTCCAATGATGAGCACTTTTAAAGTTCTGCTATGTGGCGCGGTA
TTATCCCGTATTGACGCCGGGCAAGAGCAACTCGGTCGCCGCATACACTATTCTCAGAATGACTTGGTTG
AGTACTCACCAGTCACAGAAAAGCATCTTACGGATGGCATGACAGTAAGAGAATTATGCAGTGCTGCCAT
AACCATGAGTGATAACACTGCGGCCAACTTACTTCTGACAACGATCGGAGGACCGAAGGAGCTAACCGCT
TTTTTGCACAACATGGGGGATCATGTAACTCGCCTTGATCGTTGGGAACCGGAGCTGAATGAAGCCATAC
CAAACGACGAGCGTGACACCACGATGCCTGTAGCAATGGCAACAACGTTGCGCAAACTATTAACTGGCGA
ACTACTTACTCTAGCTTCCCGGCAACAATTAATAGACTGGATGGAGGCGGATAAAGTTGCAGGACCACTT
CTGCGCTCGGCCCTTCCGGCTGGCTGGTTTATTGCTGATAAATCTGGAGCCGGTGAGCGTGGGTCTCGCG
GTATCATTGCAGCACTGGGGCCAGATGGTAAGCCCTCCCGTATCGTAGTTATCTACACGACGGGGAGTCA
GGCAACTATGGATGAACGAAATAGACAGATCGCTGAGATAGGTGCCTCACTGATTAAGCATTGGTAACTG
TCAGACCAAGTTTACTCATATATACTTTAGATTGATTTAAAACTTCATTTTTAATTTAAAAGGATCTAGG
TGAAGATCCTTTTTGATAATCTCATGACCAAAATCCCTTAACGTGAGTTTTCGTTCCACTGAGCGTCAGA
CCCCGTAGAAAAGATCAAAGGATCTTCTTGAGATCCTTTTTTTCTGCGCGTAATCTGCTGCTTGCAAACA
AAAAAACCACCGCTACCAGCGGTGGTTTGTTTGCCGGATCAAGAGCTACCAACTCTTTTTCCGAAGGTAA
CTGGCTTCAGCAGAGCGCAGATACCAAATACTGTTCTTCTAGTGTAGCCGTAGTTAGGCCACCACTTCAA
GAACTCTGTAGCACCGCCTACATACCTCGCTCTGCTAATCCTGTTACCAGTGGCTGCTGCCAGTGGCGAT
AAGTCGTGTCTTACCGGGTTGGACTCAAGACGATAGTTACCGGATAAGGCGCAGCGGTCGGGCTGAACGG
GGGGTTCGTGCACACAGCCCAGCTTGGAGCGAACGACCTACACCGAACTGAGATACCTACAGCGTGAGCT
ATGAGAAAGCGCCACGCTTCCCGAAGGGAGAAAGGCGGACAGGTATCCGGTAAGCGGCAGGGTCGGAACA
GGAGAGCGCACGAGGGAGCTTCCAGGGGGAAACGCCTGGTATCTTTATAGTCCTGTCGGGTTTCGCCACC
TCTGACTTGAGCGTCGATTTTTGTGATGCTCGTCAGGGGGGCGGAGCCTATGGAAAAACGCCAGCAACGC
GGCCTTTTTACGGTTCCTGGCCTTTTGCTGGCCTTTTGCTCACATGTTCTTTCCTGCGTTATCCCCTGAT
TCTGTGGATAACCGTATTACCGCCTTTGAGTGAGCTGATACCGCTCGCCGCAGCCGAACGACCGAGCGCA
GCGAGTCAGTGAGCGAGGAAGCGGAAGAGCGCCCAATACGCAAACCGCCTCTCCCCGCGCGTTGGCCGAT
TCATTAATGCAGCTGGCACGACAGGTTTCCCGACTGGAAAGCGGGCAGTGAGCGCAACGCAATTAATGTG
AGTTAGCTCACTCATTAGGCACCCCAGGCTTTACACTTTATGCTTCCGGCTCGTATGTTGTGTGGAATTG
TGAGCGGATAACAATTTCACACAGGAAACAGCTATGACCATGATTACGCCAAGCGCGCAATTAACCCTCA
CTAAAGGGAACAAAAGCTGGAGCTGCAAGCTTAA
Features (pLannotate 1.2.2; 33 found; start..end, strand, type, name):
      1..227     +  promoter       RSV promoter: Rous sarcoma virus enhancer/promoter
    228..408     +  LTR            5' LTR (truncated): truncated 5' long terminal repeat (LTR) from HIV-1
    455..580     +  misc_feature   HIV-1 Ψ: packaging signal of human immunodeficiency virus type 1
    564..927     +  CDS            HIV-1 gag (fragment): gag protein from human immunodeficiency virus 1; gag
   1073..1306    +  misc_feature   RRE: The Rev response element (RRE) of HIV-1 allows for Rev-dependent mRNA export from the nucleus to the cytoplasm.
   1683..1709    +  CDS            Rev (fragment): human immunodeficiency virus 1 (HIV-1) Rev protein; rev; enhances nuclear export of unspliced and incompletely spliced viral mRNAs
   1716..1739    +  promoter       SV40 promoter (fragment): SV40 early promoter
   1740..1811    +  promoter       SV40 promoter (fragment): SV40 enhancer and early promoter
   1835..1970    +  rep_origin     SV40 ori: SV40 origin of replication
   2016..2612    +  CDS            PuroR (fragment): puromycin N-acetyltransferase; pac from Streptomyces; confers resistance to puromycin
   2661..2778    +  misc_feature   cPPT/CTS: central polypurine tract and central termination sequence of HIV-1
   2843..2909    +  CDS            small t antigen (fragment): SV40 (simian virus 40) small t antigen
   2916..4094    +  promoter       EF-1α promoter: strong constitutive promoter for human elongation factor EF-1α
   4115..4132    +  protein_bind   attB1 (fragment): mutant version of attB; core recombination site for the Gateway® BP reaction BP Clonase™
   4141..4848    +  CDS            mCherry: mCherry is a basic (constitutively fluorescent) red fluorescent protein published in 2004, derived from Discosoma sp.. It is reported to be a very rapidly-maturing monomer with low acid sensitivity.
   4856..4873    -  protein_bind   attB2 (fragment): mutant version of attB; core recombination site for the Gateway® BP reaction BP Clonase™
   4882..4923    +  CDS            V5 tag: epitope tag from simian virus 5
   4974..5562    +  misc_feature   WPRE: woodchuck hepatitis virus posttranscriptional regulatory element
   5613..5632    +  misc_feature   cPPT/CTS (fragment): central polypurine tract and central termination sequence of HIV-1
   5634..5867    +  LTR            3' LTR (ΔU3): self-inactivating 3' long terminal repeat (LTR) from HIV-1
   5945..6066    +  polyA_signal   SV40 poly(A) signal: SV40 polyadenylation signal
   6106..6241    +  rep_origin     SV40 ori: SV40 origin of replication
   6262..6280    -  promoter       T7 promoter: promoter for bacteriophage T7 RNA polymerase
   6288..6443    +  CDS            lacZα (fragment): LacZα fragment of β-galactosidase; lacZ fragment
   6448..6876    +  rep_origin     f1 ori (sequence partly withheld): f1 bacteriophage origin of replication; arrow indicates direction of (+) strand synthesis
   6929..7033    +  promoter       AmpR promoter: bla
   7034..7894    +  CDS            AmpR: β-lactamase; bla; confers resistance to ampicillin, carbenicillin, and related antibiotics
   8065..8653    +  rep_origin     ori: high-copy-number ColE1/pMB1/pBR322/pUC origin of replication
   8836..8928    +  CDS            lacI (fragment): lac repressor; lacI; The lac repressor binds to the lac operator to inhibit transcription in E. coli. This inhibition can be relieved by adding lactose or isopropyl-β-D-thiogalactopyranoside (IPTG).
   8941..8962    +  protein_bind   CAP binding site: CAP binding activates transcription in the presence of cAMP. E. coli catabolite activator protein
   8977..9007    +  promoter       lac promoter: promoter for the E. coli lac operon
   9015..9031    +  protein_bind   lac operator: The lac repressor binds to the lac operator to inhibit transcription in E. coli. This inhibition can be relieved by adding lactose or isopropyl-β-D-thiogalactopyranoside (IPTG). lac repressor encoded by lacI
   9076..9094    +  promoter       T3 promoter: promoter for bacteriophage T3 RNA polymerase
