[The description below was written by a language model from this plasmid's Addgene catalogue record and pLannotate feature annotations shown in this document.]
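Description:
pLX-EF1a_mCherry is a lentiviral mammalian expression plasmid built on the pLX307 backbone, carrying the red fluorescent protein mCherry for stable overexpression in transduced cells. The sequenced record is 9,121 nt. In bacteria it is maintained through a high-copy ColE1/pUC-type origin and selected with ampicillin via the β-lactamase gene. An f1 origin, T7 and T3 promoters, and lac-derived remnants are also annotated in the plasmid backbone.

The viral portion has a third-generation, self-inactivating layout. An RSV promoter is fused to a truncated HIV-1 5' LTR to drive genomic RNA production in packaging cells, followed by the Ψ packaging signal with a gag fragment, the Rev response element for Rev-dependent nuclear export, and a cPPT/CTS element that aids nuclear import of the reverse-transcribed genome. The 3' LTR has a U3 deletion, so the integrated provirus lacks LTR promoter activity and relies on its internal promoters.

Two such internal cassettes are present. An SV40 early promoter drives puromycin N-acetyltransferase, allowing puromycin selection of transduced cells. Downstream, the strong constitutive human EF-1α promoter drives the 708 bp mCherry coding sequence. mCherry is flanked by attB1 and attB2 remnants, consistent with its insertion by Gateway cloning, and is followed by a vector-encoded V5 epitope, recorded as a C-terminal tag on the insert. A WPRE after the tag enhances transcript stability and expression.

The stated purpose is lentiviral overexpression of mCherry. The record does not specify a particular role, though such a construct is commonly used as a fluorescent marker or as a non-functional control alongside gene-of-interest vectors in the same backbone.
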