Addgene plasmid #221482: pLX-EF1a_mCherry
Purpose: mCherry lentiviral overexpression
Depositing lab: Matthew Meyerson. Depositing organization: Broad Institute. Publication: Dosage amplification dictates oncogenic regulation by the NKX2-1 lineage factor in lung adenocarcinoma. Pulice JL, Meyerson M. bioRxiv [Preprint]. 2023 Oct 27:2023.10.26.563996. doi: 10.1101/2023.10.26.563996. PubMed 37994369.
Backbone
  Vector backbone: pLX307
  Backbone size w/o insert (bp): 10065
  Vector type: Mammalian Expression, Lentiviral
  Selectable markers: Puromycin
Growth in bacteria
  Bacterial resistance: Ampicillin, 100 μg/mL
  Growth temperature: 37°C
  Growth strain: NEB Stable
  Copy number: High Copy
Gene/Insert
  Gene/Insert name: mCherry
  Species: Synthetic
  Insert size (bp): 708
  Promoter: EF1a
  Tag / fusion protein: V5 (C terminal on insert)
  Cloning method: Gateway Cloning
  Sequencing primers: 5′ EF1a-Fw; 3′ WPRE-Rv
Terms and licenses: Academic/Nonprofit Terms; Industry Terms: Not Available to Industry
How to cite: pLX-EF1a_mCherry was a gift from Matthew Meyerson (Addgene plasmid # 221482 ; http://n2t.net/addgene:221482 ; RRID:Addgene_221482)
